>Addgene plasmid #26932 | pCS2+ tecktin-GFP | addgene partial sequence | sequence record 56415 | CMV-F 5'-CGCAAATGGGCGGTAGGCGTG-3'
ATGCTCGTTTAGGGAACCGCCATTCTGCCTGGGGACGTCGGAGCAAGCTTGATTTAGGTGACACTATAGA
ATACAAGCTACTTGTTCTTTTTGCAGGATCTACCATGAGTAAAGGAGAAGAACTTTTCACTGGAGTTGTC
CCAATTCTTGTTGAATTAGATGGTGATGTTAATGGGCACAAATTTTCTGTCAGTGGAGAGGGTGAAGGTG
ATGCAACATACGGAAAACTTACCCTTAAATTTATTTGCACTACTGGAAAACTACCTGTTCCATGGCCAAC
ACTTGTCACTACTCTCACTTATGGTGTTCAATGCTTTTCAAGATACCCAGATCATATGAAACGGCATGAC
TTTTTCAAGAGTGCCATGCCCGAAGGTTATGTACAGGAAAGAACTATATTTTTCAAAGATGACGGGAACT
ACAAGACACGTGCTGAAGTCAAGTTTGAAGGTGATACCCTTGTTAATAGAATCGAGTTAAAAGGTATTGA
TTTTAAAGAAGATGGAAACATTCTTGGACACAAATTGGAATACAACTATAACTCACACAATGTATACATC
ATGGCAGACAAACAAAAGAATGGAATCAAAGTTAACTTCAAAATTAGACACAACATTGAAGATGGAAGCG
TTCAACTAGCAGACCATTATCAACAAAATACTCCAATTGGCGATGGCCCTGTCCTTTTACCAGACAACCA
TTACCTGTCCACACAATCTGCCCTTTCGAAAGATCCCAACGAAAAGAGAGACCACATGGTCCTTCTTGAG
TTTGTAACAGCTGCTGGGATTACACATGGCATGGATGAACTATACAAAGGATCAGCTGCAGGATATCGAG
CTCGGATCCCATCGATTCGAATTCAAGGCCTCTCGAGTTCAGATATGGCCACTTTGA
