>Addgene plasmid #26932 | pCS2+ tecktin-GFP | addgene partial sequence | sequence record 56668 | lac_promoter
CACAGGAAACAGCTATGACCATGATTACGCCAAGCGCGCAATTAACCCTCACTAAAGGGAACAAAAGCTG
GGTACCGGGCCCAATGCATTGGCGCCGCGGCCGCGAATTAAAAAACCTCCCACACCTCCCCCTGAACCTG
AAACATAAAATGAATGCAATTGTTGTTGTTAACTTGTTTATTGCAGCTTATAATGGTTACAAATAAAGCA
ATAGCATCACAAATTTCACAAATAAAGCATTTTTTTCACTGCATTCTAGTTGTGGTTTGTCCAAACTCAT
CAATGTATCTTATCATGTCTGGATCTACGTAATACGACTCACTATAGGGCTGCAGAATCTAGAAGCCATT
TCTAGCTGCTGATTCTTTAGGGGTGAAAGATTGCGGTTGGCGGTTCGATTGAACATGTCTGAAGTTGCAA
CATATTTCTCAGGAGGCAGCGTGAGTTTGCGACGAGTGTCTAAACATCTGTTGTCCAGGTTGAGAGAGTT
CTGCTTCCACTTTGTGTCCACTTCTATTCGGGCTAGATGCTTATACAAAGCATCCAGAGCATTCTGTGAC
TGAGCCAGTTTTTCATTCAAAGCAGCAATAGTGCCTTCAATTTGATGGACTTCATCTGTCAAACCATATT
GCACCTGGTCCCTACAGAGCTCTACATTGGGTCTGTGCAGGCGGGTCTCCAGGCGTGTATGAGCCAGTTT
CAGAGACCCCTTCTTCTCTCTTAGATCTTCATCAAGGTGCCGAATATCTCCTTCCATCTCTTCAATCTCC
TCCTTAGTATTTTTCTCTTGCCAGTTCAGCTCAGCTAGAGCTCTCTCAAATTCATGGATCCTCTTCCTGA
ATGCAAACTCCAATGCCACTCTCTGGGC
