[The description below was written by a language model from this plasmid's Addgene catalogue record.]
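Description:
pCS2+ tecktin-GFP is an expression plasmid built on the pCS2+ backbone (about 4.1 kb without insert), catalogued as a mammalian expression vector. It is maintained in E. coli as a high-copy plasmid under ampicillin selection. No feature table accompanies the record, so the promoter and other regulatory elements are not explicitly listed. pCS2+ is generally known as a multipurpose vector with a strong CMV-derived promoter (simian CMV IE94) and an SV40 polyadenylation signal for expression in vertebrate cells and embryos. It also has an upstream SP6 promoter that allows in vitro synthesis of capped mRNA for microinjection. The SP6 primer listed for 5′ sequencing is consistent with that layout.

The insert is Tektin 2 (tekt2) from Xenopus laevis, cloned by restriction enzyme methods and fused to GFP. The record places the GFP tag at the N terminus of the insert, although the plasmid name might suggest the opposite order. Tektins are structural proteins associated with ciliary and flagellar axonemal microtubules, so the fusion would be expected to act as a fluorescent marker of ciliary structures. Repository sequencing found an I429A substitution in Tektin 2 relative to the GenBank reference protein. The record reports this as an observed difference, not a deliberately engineered mutation, and does not comment on any functional consequence.

The associated publication concerns apical docking and planar polarization of basal bodies in ciliated epithelial cells. This suggests the construct was used to visualise cilia-related structures in multiciliated cells, though the record does not state its precise experimental role.
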