Addgene plasmid #26932: pCS2+ tecktin-GFP
Depositing lab: Christopher Kintner. Depositing organization: Salk Institute for Biological Studies. Publication: Dishevelled controls apical docking and planar polarization of basal bodies in ciliated epithelial cells. Park TJ, Mitchell BJ, Abitua PB, Kintner C, Wallingford JB. Nat Genet. 2008 Jul . 40(7):871-9. 10.1038/ng.104 PubMed 18552847.
Backbone
  Vector backbone: pCS2+
  Backbone size w/o insert (bp): 4095
  Vector type: Mammalian Expression
Growth in bacteria
  Bacterial resistance: Ampicillin, 100 μg/mL
  Growth temperature: 37°C
  Growth strain: DH5alpha
  Copy number: High Copy
Gene/Insert
  Gene/Insert name: Tektin 2 (alt name: tekt2)
  Species: X. laevis (frog)
  Mutation: I429A
  Entrez Gene: tekt2
  Tag / fusion protein: GFP (N terminal on insert)
  Cloning method: Restriction Enzyme
  Sequencing primers: 5′ SP6
Terms and licenses: Academic/Nonprofit Terms; Industry Terms: Not Available to Industry
Depositor comments: Addgene's sequencing results identified a I429A mutation in the Tektin 2 sequence when compared to GenBank reference sequence NP_001089680.1
How to cite: pCS2+ tecktin-GFP was a gift from Christopher Kintner (Addgene plasmid # 26932 ; http://n2t.net/addgene:26932 ; RRID:Addgene_26932)
